>Addgene plasmid #129990 | pRDAX-109 C-Tag GFP[1] L10 FRB mCherry | depositor full sequence | sequence record 249368 | Full Sequence
GCCTGCCTCCAGGCCTCAATATTGGCCATTAGCCATATTATTCATTGGTTATATAGCATAAATCAATATT
GGCTATTGGCCATTGCATACGTTGTATCTATATCATAATATGTACATTTATATTGGCTCATGTCCAATAT
GACCGCCATGTTGGCATTGATTATTGACTAGTTATTAATAGTAATCAATTACGGGGTCATTAGTTCATAG
CCCATATATGGAGTTCCGCGTTACATAACTTACGGTAAATGGCCCGCCTGGCTGACCGCCCAACGACCCC
CGCCCATTGACGTCAATAATGACGTATGTTCCCATAGTAACGCCAATAGGGACTTTCCATTGACGTCAAT
GGGTGGAGTATTTACGGTAAACTGCCCACTTGGCAGTACATCAAGTGTATCATATGCCAAGTCCGCCCCC
TATTGACGTCAATGACGGTAAATGGCCCGCCTGGCATTATGCCCAGTACATGACCTTACGGGACTTTCCT
ACTTGGCAGTACATCTACGTATTAGTCATCGCTATTACCATGGTGATGCGGTTTTGGCAGTACACCAATG
GGCGTGGATAGCGGTTTGACTCACGGGGATTTCCAAGTCTCCACCCCATTGACGTCAATGGGAGTTTGTT
TTGGCACCAAAATCAACGGGACTTTCCAAAATGTCGTAATAACCCCGCCCCGTTGACGCAAATGGGCGGT
AGGCGTGTACGGTGGGAGGTCTATATAAGCAGAGCTCGTTTAGTGAACCGTCAGATCACTAGAAGCTTTA
TTGCGGTAGTTTATCACAGTTAAATTGCTAACGCAGTCAGTGCTTCTGACACAACAGTCTCGAACTTAAG
CTGCAGAAGTTGGTCGTGAGGCACTGGGCAGGTAAGTATCAAGGTTACAAGACAGGTTTAAGGAGACCAA
TAGAAACTGGGCTTGTCGAGACAGAGAAGACTCTTGCGTTTCTGATAGGCACCTATTGGTCTTACTGACA
TCCACTTTGCCTTTCTCTCCACAGGTGTCCACTCCCAGGCCACCATGGTGGCCATCCTCTGGCATGAGAT
GTGGCATGAAGGCCTGGAAGAGGCATCTCGTTTGTACTTTGGGGAAAGGAACGTGAAAGGCATGTTTGAG
GTGCTGGAGCCCTTGCATGCTATGATGGAACGGGGCCCCCAGACTCTGAAGGAAACATCCTTTAATCAGG
CCTATGGTCGAGATTTAATGGAGGCCCAAGAGTGGTGCAGGAAGTACATGAAATCAGGGAATGTCAAGGA
CCTCACCCAAGCCTGGGACCTCTATTATCATGTGTTCCGACGAATCTCAGGGAGCTCTGCCAGCGGTGGC
AGCACCTCCGATCTGCCTGATGACCACTACCTGAGCACACAGACCATCCTCTCCAAGGACCTTAACTAAG
AATTCAGATCCGCCCCTCTCCCTCCCCCCCCCCTAACGTTACTGGCCGAAGCCGCTTGGAATAAGGCCGG
TGTGCGTTTGTCTATATGTTATTTTCCACCATATTGCCGTCTTTTGGCAATGTGAGGGCCCGGAAACCTG
GCCCTGTCTTCTTGACGAGCATTCCTAGGGGTCTTTCCCCTCTCGCCAAAGGAATGCAAGGTCTGTTGAA
TGTCGTGAAGGAAGCAGTTCCTCTGGTAGCTTCTTGAAGACAAACAACGTCTGTAGCGACCCTTTGCAGG
CAGCGGAACCCCCCACCTGGCGACAGGTGCCTCTGCGGCCAAAAGCCACGTGTATAAGATACACCTGCAA
AGGCGGCACAACCCCAGTGCCACGTTGTGAGTTGGATAGTTGTGGAAAGAGTCAAATGGCTCTCCTCAAG
CGTATTCAACAAGGGGCTGAAGGATGCCCAGAAGGTACCCCATTGTATGGGATCTGATCTGGGGCCTCGG
TACACATGCTTTACATGTGTTTAGTCGAGGTTAAAAAAACGTCTAGGCCCCCCGAACCACGGGGACGTGG
TTTTCCTTTGAAAAACACGATGATAATATGGCCACAACCATGGTGAGCAAGGGCGAGGAGGATAACATGG
CCATCATCAAGGAGTTCATGCGCTTCAAGGTGCACATGGAGGGCTCCGTGAACGGCCACGAGTTCGAGAT
CGAGGGCGAGGGCGAGGGCCGCCCCTACGAGGGCACCCAGACCGCCAAGCTGAAGGTGACCAAGGGTGGC
CCCCTGCCCTTCGCCTGGGACATCCTGTCCCCTCAGTTCATGTACGGCTCCAAGGCCTACGTGAAGCACC
CCGCCGACATCCCCGACTACTTGAAGCTGTCCTTCCCCGAGGGCTTCAAGTGGGAGCGCGTGATGAACTT
CGAGGACGGCGGCGTGGTGACCGTGACCCAGGACTCCTCCCTGCAGGACGGCGAGTTCATCTACAAGGTG
AAGCTGCGCGGCACCAACTTCCCCTCCGACGGCCCCGTAATGCAGAAGAAGACCATGGGCTGGGAGGCCT
CCTCCGAGCGGATGTACCCCGAGGACGGCGCCCTGAAGGGCGAGATCAAGCAGAGGCTGAAGCTGAAGGA
CGGCGGCCACTACGACGCTGAGGTCAAGACCACCTACAAGGCCAAGAAGCCCGTGCAGCTGCCCGGCGCC
TACAACGTCAACATCAAGTTGGACATCACCTCCCACAACGAGGACTACACCATCGTGGAACAGTACGAAC
GCGCCGAGGGCCGCCACTCCACCGGCGGCATGGACGAGCTGTACAAGTAAACCGGTGCTCGAGGTACCGA
TGAATAGCTAAGGTCGAGGCCGCAGGTAAGTATCAAGGTTACAAGACAGGTTTAAGGAGACCAATAGAAA
CTGGGCTTGTCGAGACAGAGAAGACTCTTGCGTTTCTGATAGGCACCTATTGGTCTTACTGACATCCACT
TTGCCTTTCTCTCCACAGGTGTCGACAATCAACCTCTGGATTACAAAATTTGTGAAAGATTGACTGGTAT
TCTTAACTATGTTGCTCCTTTTACGCTATGTGGATACGCTGCTTTAATGCCTTTGTATCATGCTATTGCT
TCCCGTATGGCTTTCATTTTCTCCTCCTTGTATAAATCCTGGTTGCTGTCTCTTTATGAGGAGTTGTGGC
CCGTTGTCAGGCAACGTGGCGTGGTGTGCACTGTGTTTGCTGACGCAACCCCCACTGGTTGGGGCATTGC
CACCACCTGTCAGCTCCTTTCCGGGACTTTCGCTTTCCCCCTCCCTATTGCCACGGCGGAACTCATCGCC
GCCTGCCTTGCCCGCTGCTGGACAGGGGCTCGGCTGTTGGGCACTGACAATTCCGTGGTGTTGTCGGGGA
AGCTGACGTCCTTTCCATGGCTGCTCGCCTGTGTTGCCACCTGGATTCTGCGCGGGACGTCCTTCTGCTA
CGTCCCTTCGGCCCTCAATCCAGCGGACCTTCCTTCCCGCGGCCTGCTGCCGGCTCTGCGGCCTCTTCCG
CGTCTTCGCCTTCGCCCTCAGACGAGTCGGATCTCCCTTTGGGCCGCCTCCCCGCCTGGAATTCGAGCTC
GGTACGATCAGCCTCGACTGTGCCTTCTAGTTGCCAGCCATCTGTTGTTTGCCCCTCCCCCGTGCCTTCC
TTGACCCTGGAAGGTGCCACTCCCACTGTCCTTTCCTAATAAAATGAGGAAATTGCATCGCATTGTCTGA
GTAGGTGTCATTCTATTCTGGGGGGTGGGGTGGGGCAGGACAGCAAGGGGGAGGATTGGGAAGACAATAG
CCCAGCTTTTGTTCCCTTTAGTGAGGGTTAATTGCGCGCTTGGCGTAATCATGGTCATAGCTGTTTCCTG
TGTGAAATTGTTATCCGCTAATTCACTCCTCAGGTGCAGGCTGCCTATCAGAAGGTGGTGGCTGGTGTGG
CCAATGCCCTGGCTCACAAATACCACTGAGATCTTTTTCCCTCTGCCAAAAATTATGGGGACATCATGAA
GCCCCTTGAGCATCTGACTTCTGGCTAATAAAGGAAATTTATTTTCATTGCAATAGTGTGTTGGAATTTT
TTGTGTCTCTCACTCGGAAGGACATATGGGAGGGCAAATCATTTAAAACATCAGAATGAGTATTTGGTTT
AGAGTTTGGCAACATATGCCCATATGCTGGCTGCCATGAACAAAGGTTGGCTATAAAGAGGTCATCAGTA
TATGAAACAGCCCCCTGCTGTCCATTCCTTATTCCATAGAAAAGCCTTGACTTGAGGTTAGATTTTTTTT
ATATTTTGTTTTGTGTTATTTTTTTCTTTAACATCCCTAAAATTTTCCTTACATGTTTTACTAGCCAGAT
TTTTCCTCCTCTCCTGACTACTCCCAGTCATAGCTGTCCCTCTTCTCTTATGGAGATCGGCCGGCCGCCG
GCGTCGACGCGCGCGGCCGCGGCGCGCCGTTGCTGGCGTTTTTCCATAGGCTCCGCCCCCCTGACGAGCA
TCACAAAAATCGACGCTCAAGTCAGAGGTGGCGAAACCCGACAGGACTATAAAGATACCAGGCGTTTCCC
CCTGGAAGCTCCCTCGTGCGCTCTCCTGTTCCGACCCTGCCGCTTACCGGATACCTGTCCGCCTTTCTCC
CTTCGGGAAGCGTGGCGCTTTCTCATAGCTCACGCTGTAGGTATCTCAGTTCGGTGTAGGTCGTTCGCTC
CAAGCTGGGCTGTGTGCACGAACCCCCCGTTCAGCCCGACCGCTGCGCCTTATCCGGTAACTATCGTCTT
GAGTCCAACCCGGTAAGACACGACTTATCGCCACTGGCAGCAGCCACTGGTAACAGGATTAGCAGAGCGA
GGTATGTAGGCGGTGCTACAGAGTTCTTGAAGTGGTGGCCTAACTACGGCTACACTAGAAGAACAGTATT
TGGTATCTGCGCTCTGCTGAAGCCAGTTACCTTCGGAAAAAGAGTTGGTAGCTCTTGATCCGGCAAACAA
ACCACCGCTGGTAGCGGTGGTTTTTTTGTTTGCAAGCAGCAGATTACGCGCAGAAAAAAAGGATCTCAAG
AAGATCCTTTGATCTTTTCTACGGGGTCTGACGCTCAGTGGAACGAAAACTCACGTTAAGGGATTTTGGT
CATGAGATTATCAAAAAGGATCTTCACCTAGATCCTTTTAAATTAAAAATGAAGTTTTAAATCAATCTAA
AGTATATATGAGTAAACTTGGTCTGACAGTTACCAATGCTTAATCAGTGAGGCACCTATCTCAGCGATCT
GTCTATTTCGTTCATCCATAGTTGCCTGACTCCCCGTCGTGTAGATAACTACGATACGGGAGGGCTTACC
ATCTGGCCCCAGTGCTGCAATGATACCGCGAGACCCACGCTCACCGGCTCCAGATTTATCAGCAATAAAC
CAGCCAGCCGGAAGGGCCGAGCGCAGAAGTGGTCCTGCAACTTTATCCGCCTCCATCCAGTCTATTAATT
GTTGCCGGGAAGCTAGAGTAAGTAGTTCGCCAGTTAATAGTTTGCGCAACGTTGTTGCCATTGCTACAGG
CATCGTGGTGTCACGCTCGTCGTTTGGTATGGCTTCATTCAGCTCCGGTTCCCAACGATCAAGGCGAGTT
ACATGATCCCCCATGTTGTGCAAAAAAGCGGTTAGCTCCTTCGGTCCTCCGATCGTTGTCAGAAGTAAGT
TGGCCGCAGTGTTATCACTCATGGTTATGGCAGCACTGCATAATTCTCTTACTGTCATGCCATCCGTAAG
ATGCTTTTCTGTGACTGGTGAGTACTCAACCAAGTCATTCTGAGAATAGTGTATGCGGCGACCGAGTTGC
TCTTGCCCGGCGTCAATACGGGATAATACCGCGCCACATAGCAGAACTTTAAAAGTGCTCATCATTGGAA
AACGTTCTTCGGGGCGAAAACTCTCAAGGATCTTACCGCTGTTGAGATCCAGTTCGATGTAACCCACTCG
TGCACCCAACTGATCTTCAGCATCTTTTACTTTCACCAGCGTTTCTGGGTGAGCAAAAACAGGAAGGCAA
AATGCCGCAAAAAAGGGAATAAGGGCGACACGGAAATGTTGAATACTCATACTCTTCCTTTTTCAATATT
ATTGAAGCATTTATCAGGGTTATTGTCTCATGAGCGGATACATATTTGAATGTATTTAGAAAAATAAACA
AATAGGGGTTCCGCGCACATTTCCCCGAAAAGTGCCACCTGACGTCTAAGAAACCATTATTATCATGACA
TTAACCTATAAAAATAGGCGTATCACGAGGCCCTTTCGTCTACGCGCGCGCCGGCGGCGCGCCGTCGACG
GCCGGCCGCGGCCGC
Features (pLannotate 1.2.2; 17 found; start..end, strand, type, name):
    155..532     +  enhancer       CMV enhancer: human cytomegalovirus immediate early enhancer
    534..733     +  promoter       CMV promoter: human cytomegalovirus (CMV) immediate early promoter
    872..1004    +  intron         chimeric intron: chimera between introns from human β-globin and immunoglobulin heavy chain genes
   1034..1309    +  CDS            FRB: FKBP-rapamycin binding domain of human FRAP
   1343..1396    +  CDS            (3-F)Tyr-EGFP (fragment): (3-F)Tyr-EGFP is a basic (constitutively fluorescent) green fluorescent protein published in 2004, derived from Aequorea victoria.
   1413..1999    +  misc_feature   IRES2: internal ribosome entry site (IRES) of the encephalomyocarditis virus (EMCV)
   2000..2707    +  CDS            mCherry: mCherry is a basic (constitutively fluorescent) red fluorescent protein published in 2004, derived from Discosoma sp.. It is reported to be a very rapidly-maturing monomer with low acid sensitivity.
   2756..2888    +  intron         chimeric intron: chimera between introns from human β-globin and immunoglobulin heavy chain genes
   2897..3485    +  misc_feature   WPRE: woodchuck hepatitis virus posttranscriptional regulatory element
   3489..3505    +  misc_feature   MCS (fragment): pUC18/19 multiple cloning site
   3518..3629    +  polyA_signal   bGH poly(A) signal: bovine growth hormone polyadenylation signal
   3725..3743    -  promoter       T3 promoter: promoter for bacteriophage T3 RNA polymerase
   3802..3876    +  CDS            HBB (fragment): HBB_PONPY - Experimental evidence at transcript level: Swiss-Prot protein existence level 2. Involved in oxygen transport from the lung to the various peripheral tissues. From Pongo pygmaeus (Bornean orangutan).
   3947..4002    +  polyA_signal   β-globin poly(A) signal: rabbit β-globin polyadenylation signal (Gil and Proudfoot, 1987)
   4381..4969    -  rep_origin     ori: high-copy-number ColE1/pMB1/pBR322/pUC origin of replication
   5140..6000    -  CDS            AmpR: β-lactamase; bla; confers resistance to ampicillin, carbenicillin, and related antibiotics
   6001..6105    -  promoter       AmpR promoter: bla
