[The description below was written by a language model from this plasmid's Addgene catalogue record and pLannotate feature annotations shown in this document.]
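Description:
pRDAX-109 C-Tag GFP[1] L10 FRB mCherry is a 6,245 nt custom-built mammalian expression plasmid intended for protein–protein interaction assays based on bimolecular or trimolecular fluorescence complementation (BiFC/TriFC). It is propagated in E. coli through a high-copy ColE1/pUC-type origin and selected with ampicillin via the β-lactamase gene and its native promoter.

The expression cassette is driven by the human CMV immediate-early enhancer and promoter, followed by a chimeric β-globin/immunoglobulin intron that promotes efficient processing of the transcript. The first open reading frame encodes FRB, the FKBP–rapamycin binding domain. The catalogue lists the insert as mouse, whereas the automated annotation matches it to the domain from human FRAP, so the record is not consistent about its species of origin. Immediately downstream of FRB lies a very short GFP-derived coding fragment. Together with the plasmid name, this suggests a small split-GFP piece attached to the C-terminus of FRB through a linker ("L10"), although the record does not define the linker or the exact fragment. An EMCV IRES then allows cap-independent translation of mCherry from the same mRNA, so that red fluorescence marks transfected cells and reports expression level independently of any complementation signal. A second copy of the chimeric intron, a WPRE and the bovine growth hormone polyadenylation signal complete the transcript. A T3 promoter, a β-globin fragment and a rabbit β-globin poly(A) signal further downstream appear to be backbone remnants.

In use, green fluorescence would be reconstituted only when the FRB fusion is brought close to a partner carrying the complementary GFP portion or portions. FRB is a common choice for validating such systems because its association with FKBP is induced by rapamycin, but the record does not name the partner constructs.
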