Addgene plasmid #129990: pRDAX-109 C-Tag GFP[1] L10 FRB mCherry
Purpose: PPI (BiFC/TriFC) assay vector
Depositing lab: Gary Lewin. Depositing organization: Max-Delbrueck-Centrum fuer Molekulare Medizin (MDC).
Backbone
  Vector backbone: custom built
  Vector type: Mammalian Expression
Growth in bacteria
  Bacterial resistance: Ampicillin, 100 μg/mL
  Growth temperature: 37°C
  Growth strain: DH5alpha
  Copy number: High Copy
Gene/Insert
  Gene/Insert name: FRB
  Species: M. musculus (mouse)
  Cloning method: Restriction Enzyme; 5′ cloning site unknown (unknown if destroyed); 3′ cloning site unknown (unknown if destroyed)
Terms and licenses: Academic/Nonprofit Terms; Industry Terms: Not Available to Industry
How to cite: pRDAX-109 C-Tag GFP[1] L10 FRB mCherry was a gift from Gary Lewin (Addgene plasmid # 129990 ; http://n2t.net/addgene:129990 ; RRID:Addgene_129990)
